>Addgene plasmid #42131 | pC1-HyPer-3 | depositor full sequence | sequence record 69603 | pC1-HyPer-3 sequence 5419 bps
GCGGTGGCACCGGCAGCAAGGGCGAGGAGCTGTTCACCGGGGTGGTGCCCATCCTGGTCGAGCTGGACGG
CGACGTAAACGGCCACAAGTTCAGCGTGTCCGGCGAGGGCGAGGGCGATGCCACCTACGGCAAGCTGACC
CTGAAGCTGATCTGCACCACCGGCAAGCTGCCCGTGCCCTGGCCCACCCTCGTGACCACCCTCGGCTACG
GCCTGAAGTGCTTCGCCCGCTACCCCGACCACATGAAGCAGCACGACTTCTTCAAGTCCGCCATGCCCGA
AGGCTACGTCCAGGAGCGCACCATCTTCTTCAAGGACGACGGCAACTACAAGACCCGCGCCGAGGTGAAG
TTCGAGGGCGACACCCTGGTGAACCGCATCGAGCTGAAGGGCATCGGCTTCAAGGAGGACGGCAACATCC
TGGGGCACAAGCTGGAGTACAACGGCACCGGTTTCTGTTTTGAAGCCGGGGCGGATGAAGATACACACTT
CCGCGCGACCAGCCTGGAAACTCTGCGCAACATGGTGGCGGCAGGTAGCGGGATCACTTTACTGCCAGCG
CTGGCTGTGCCGCCGGAGCGCAAACGCGATGGGGTTGTTTATCTGCCGTGCATTAAGCCGGAACCACGCC
GCACTATTGGTCTGGTTTATCGTCCTGGCTCACCGCTGCGCAGCCGCTATGAGCAGCTGGCAGAGGCCAT
CCGCGCAAGAATGGATGGCCATTTCGATAAAGTTTTAAAACAGGCGGTTTAAAAGCTTCGAATTCTGCAG
TCGACGGTACCGCGGGCCCGGGATCCACCGGATCTAGATAACTGATCATAATCAGCCATACCACATTTGT
AGAGGTTTTACTTGCTTTAAAAAACCTCCCACACCTCCCCCTGAACCTGAAACATAAAATGAATGCAATT
GTTGTTGTTAACTTGTTTATTGCAGCTTATAATGGTTACAAATAAAGCAATAGCATCACAAATTTCACAA
ATAAAGCATTTTTTTCACTGCATTCTAGTTGTGGTTTGTCCAAACTCATCAATGTATCTTAACGCGTAAA
TTGTAAGCGTTAATATTTTGTTAAAATTCGCGTTAAATTTTTGTTAAATCAGCTCATTTTTTAACCAATA
GGCCGAAATCGGCAAAATCCCTTATAAATCAAAAGAATAGACCGAGATAGGGT
[37 nt withheld, positions 1174-1210]
AAAGAACGTGGACTCCAACGTCAAAGG
[49 nt withheld, positions 1238-1286]
T
[91 nt withheld, positions 1288-1378]
G
[124 nt withheld, positions 1380-1503]
CAGGTGGCACTTTTCGGGGAAATGTGCGCGGAACCCCTATTTGTTTATTTTTCTAAATACATTCAAATAT
GTATCCGCTCATGAGACAATAACCCTGATAAATGCTTCAATAATATTGAAAAAGGAAGAGTCCTGAGGCG
GAAAGAACCAGCTGTGGAATGTGTGTCAGTTAGGGTGTGGAAAGTCCCCAGGCTCCCCAGCAGGCAGAAG
TATGCAAAGCATGCATCTCAATTAGTCAGCAACCAGGTGTGGAAAGTCCCCAGGCTCCCCAGCAGGCAGA
AGTATGCAAAGCATGCATCTCAATTAGTCAGCAACCATAGTCCCGCCCCTAACTCCGCCCATCCCGCCCC
TAACTCCGCCCAGTTCCGCCCATTCTCCGCCCCATGGCTGACTAATTTTTTTTATTTATGCAGAGGCCGA
GGCCGCCTCGGCCTCTGAGCTATTCCAGAAGTAGTGAGGAGGCTTTTTTGGAGGCCTAGGCTTTTGCAAA
GATCGATCAAGAGACAGGATGAGGATCGTTTCGCATGATTGAACAAGATGGATTGCACGCAGGTTCTCCG
GCCGCTTGGGTGGAGAGGCTATTCGGCTATGACTGGGCACAACAGACAATCGGCTGCTCTGATGCCGCCG
TGTTCCGGCTGTCAGCGCAGGGGCGCCCGGTTCTTTTTGTCAAGACCGACCTGTCCGGTGCCCTGAATGA
ACTGCAAGACGAGGCAGCGCGGCTATCGTGGCTGGCCACGACGGGCGTTCCTTGCGCAGCTGTGCTCGAC
GTTGTCACTGAAGCGGGAAGGGACTGGCTGCTATTGGGCGAAGTGCCGGGGCAGGATCTCCTGTCATCTC
ACCTTGCTCCTGCCGAGAAAGTATCCATCATGGCTGATGCAATGCGGCGGCTGCATACGCTTGATCCGGC
TACCTGCCCATTCGACCACCAAGCGAAACATCGCATCGAGCGAGCACGTACTCGGATGGAAGCCGGTCTT
GTCGATCAGGATGATCTGGACGAAGAGCATCAGGGGCTCGCGCCAGCCGAACTGTTCGCCAGGCTCAAGG
CGAGCATGCCCGACGGCGAGGATCTCGTCGTGACCCATGGCGATGCCTGCTTGCCGAATATCATGGTGGA
AAATGGCCGCTTTTCTGGATTCATCGACTGTGGCCGGCTGGGTGTGGCGGACCGCTATCAGGACATAGCG
TTGGCTACCCGTGATATTGCTGAAGAGCTTGGCGGCGAATGGGCTGACCGCTTCCTCGTGCTTTACGGTA
TCGCCGCTCCCGATTCGCAGCGCATCGCCTTCTATCGCCTTCTTGACGAGTTCTTCTGAGCGGGACTCTG
GGGTTCGAAATGACCGACCAAGCGACGCCCAACCTGCCATCACGAGATTTCGATTCCACCGCCGCCTTCT
ATGAAAGGTTGGGCTTCGGAATCGTTTTCCGGGACGCCGGCTGGATGATCCTCCAGCGCGGGGATCTCAT
GCTGGAGTTCTTCGCCCACCCTAGGGGGAGGCTAACTGAAACACGGAAGGAGACAATACCGGAAGGAACC
CGCGCTATGACGGCAATAAAAAGACAGAATAAAACGCACGGTGTTGGGTCGTTTGTTCATAAACGCGGGG
TTCGGTCCCAGGGCTGGCACTCTGTCGATACCCCACCGAGACCCCATTGGGGCCAATACGCCCGCGTTTC
TTCCTTTTCCCCACCCCACCCCCCAAGTTCGGGTGAAGGCCCAGGGCTCGCAGCCAACGTCGGGGCGGCA
GGCCCTGCCATAGCCTCAGGTTACTCATATATACTTTAGATTGATTTAAAACTTCATTTTTAATTTAAAA
GGATCTAGGTGAAGATCCTTTTTGATAATCTCATGACCAAAATCCCTTAACGTGAGTTTTCGTTCCACTG
AGCGTCAGACCCCGTAGAAAAGATCAAAGGATCTTCTTGAGATCCTTTTTTTCTGCGCGTAATCTGCTGC
TTGCAAACAAAAAAACCACCGCTACCAGCGGTGGTTTGTTTGCCGGATCAAGAGCTACCAACTCTTTTTC
CGAAGGTAACTGGCTTCAGCAGAGCGCAGATACCAAATACTGTCCTTCTAGTGTAGCCGTAGTTAGGCCA
CCACTTCAAGAACTCTGTAGCACCGCCTACATACCTCGCTCTGCTAATCCTGTTACCAGTGGCTGCTGCC
AGTGGCGATAAGTCGTGTCTTACCGGGTTGGACTCAAGACGATAGTTACCGGATAAGGCGCAGCGGTCGG
GCTGAACGGGGGGTTCGTGCACACAGCCCAGCTTGGAGCGAACGACCTACACCGAACTGAGATACCTACA
GCGTGAGCTATGAGAAAGCGCCACGCTTCCCGAAGGGAGAAAGGCGGACAGGTATCCGGTAAGCGGCAGG
GTCGGAACAGGAGAGCGCACGAGGGAGCTTCCAGGGGGAAACGCCTGGTATCTTTATAGTCCTGTCGGGT
TTCGCCACCTCTGACTTGAGCGTCGATTTTTGTGATGCTCGTCAGGGGGGCGGAGCCTATGGAAAAACGC
CAGCAACGCGGCCTTTTTACGGTTCCTGGCCTTTTGCTGGCCTTTTGCTCACATGTTCTTTCCTGCGTTA
TCCCCTGATTCTGTGGATAACCGTATTACCGCCATGCATTAGTTATTAATAGTAATCAATTACGGGGTCA
TTAGTTCATAGCCCATATATGGAGTTCCGCGTTACATAACTTACGGTAAATGGCCCGCCTGGCTGACCGC
CCAACGACCCCCGCCCATTGACGTCAATAATGACGTATGTTCCCATAGTAACGCCAATAGGGACTTTCCA
TTGACGTCAATGGGTGGAGTATTTACGGTAAACTGCCCACTTGGCAGTACATCAAGTGTATCATATGCCA
AGTACGCCCCCTATTGACGTCAATGACGGTAAATGGCCCGCCTGGCATTATGCCCAGTACATGACCTTAT
GGGACTTTCCTACTTGGCAGTACATCTACGTATTAGTCATCGCTATTACCATGGTGATGCGGTTTTGGCA
GTACATCAATGGGCGTGGATAGCGGTTTGACTCACGGGGATTTCCAAGTCTCCACCCCATTGACGTCAAT
GGGAGTTTGTTTTGGCACCAAAATCAACGGGACTTTCCAAAATGTCGTAACAACTCCGCCCCATTGACGC
AAATGGGCGGTAGGCGTGTACGGTGGGAGGTCTATATAAGCAGAGCTGGTTTAGTGAACCGTCAGATCCG
CTAGCGCCACCATGGAGATGGCAAGCCAGCAGGGCGAGACGATGTCCGGACCGCTGCACATTGGTTTGAT
TCCCACAGTTGGACCGTACCTGCTACCGCATATTATCCCTATGCTGTACCAGACCTTTCCAAAGCTGGAA
ATGTATCTGCATGAAGCACAGACCCACCAGTTACTGGCGCAACTGGACAGCGGCAAACTCGATTGCGTGA
TCCTCGCACTGGTGAAAGAGAGCGAAGCATTCATTGAAGTGCCGTTGTTTGATGAGCCAATGTTGCTGGC
TATCTATGAAGATCACCCGTGGGCGAACCGCGAATGCGTACCGATGGCCGATCTGGCAGGGGAAAAACTG
CTGATGCTGGAAGATGGTCACTGTTTGCGCGATCAGGCAATGTCCGCCGGCTACAACAGCGACAACGTCT
ATATCATGGCCGACAAGCAGAAGAACGGCATCAAGGCCAACTTCAAGATCCGCCACAACGTCGAGGACGG
CAGCGTGCAGCTCGCCGACCACTACCAGCAGAACACCCCCATCGGCGACGGCCCCGTGCTGCTGCCCGAC
AACCACTACCTGAGCTTCCAGTCCGTCCTGAGCAAAGACCCCAACGAGAAGCGCGATCACATGGTCCTGC
TGGAGTTCGTGACCGCCGCCGGGATCACTCTCGGCATGGACGAGCTGTACAACGTGGATGGCGGTA
Features (pLannotate 1.2.2; 14 found; start..end, strand, type, name):
    753..796     +  misc_feature   MCS (fragment): multiple cloning site
    813..897     +  CDS            large T antigen (fragment): large T antigen from SV40 (simian virus 40)
    920..1041    +  polyA_signal   SV40 poly(A) signal: SV40 polyadenylation signal
   1075..1503    -  rep_origin     f1 ori (sequence partly withheld): f1 bacteriophage origin of replication; arrow indicates direction of (+) strand synthesis
   1530..1634    +  promoter       AmpR promoter: bla
   1636..1993    +  promoter       SV40 promoter: SV40 enhancer and early promoter
   2028..2822    +  CDS            NeoR/KanR: aminoglycoside phosphotransferase from Tn5; aph(3')-II (or nptII); confers resistance to neomycin, kanamycin, and G418 (Geneticin®)
   2843..2995    +  CDS            ble (fragment): BLE_KLEPN - Experimental evidence at protein level: Swiss-Prot protein existence level 1. Binding protein with a strong affinity to the bleomycin family of antibiotics. Binds to CL990; an antimitotic-antibiotic compound. From Klebsiella pneumoniae.
   3054..3101    +  polyA_signal   HSV TK poly(A) signal: herpes simplex virus thymidine kinase polyadenylation signal (Cole and Stacy, 1985)
   3192..3208    -  polyA_signal   bGH poly(A) signal (fragment): bovine growth hormone polyadenylation signal
   3430..4018    +  rep_origin     ori: high-copy-number ColE1/pMB1/pBR322/pUC origin of replication
   4193..4496    +  enhancer       CMV enhancer: human cytomegalovirus immediate early enhancer
   4497..4700    +  promoter       CMV promoter: human cytomegalovirus (CMV) immediate early promoter
   4735..752     +  CDS            HyPer-3 (across the origin): improved fluorescent indicator for intracellular H2O2 (Bilan et al., 2013)
