>Addgene plasmid #42131 | pC1-HyPer-3 | addgene full sequence | sequence record 220448 | Addgene NGS Result
TAATAGTAATCAATTACGGGGTCATTAGTTCATAGCCCATATATGGAGTTCCGCGTTACATAACTTACGG
TAAATGGCCCGCCTGGCTGACCGCCCAACGACCCCCGCCCATTGACGTCAATAATGACGTATGTTCCCAT
AGTAACGCCAATAGGGACTTTCCATTGACGTCAATGGGTGGAGTATTTACGGTAAACTGCCCACTTGGCA
GTACATCAAGTGTATCATATGCCAAGTACGCCCCCTATTGACGTCAATGACGGTAAATGGCCCGCCTGGC
ATTATGCCCAGTACATGACCTTATGGGACTTTCCTACTTGGCAGTACATCTACGTATTAGTCATCGCTAT
TACCATGGTGATGCGGTTTTGGCAGTACATCAATGGGCGTGGATAGCGGTTTGACTCACGGGGATTTCCA
AGTCTCCACCCCATTGACGTCAATGGGAGTTTGTTTTGGCACCAAAATCAACGGGACTTTCCAAAATGTC
GTAACAACTCCGCCCCATTGACGCAAATGGGCGGTAGGCGTGTACGGTGGGAGGTCTATATAAGCAGAGC
TGGTTTAGTGAACCGTCAGATCCGCTAGCGCCACCATGGAGATGGCAAGCCAGCAGGGCGAGACGATGTC
CGGACCGCTGCACATTGGTTTGATTCCCACAGTTGGACCGTACCTGCTACCGCATATTATCCCTATGCTG
TACCAGACCTTTCCAAAGCTGGAAATGTATCTGCATGAAGCACAGACCCACCAGTTACTGGCGCAACTGG
ACAGCGGCAAACTCGATTGCGTGATCCTCGCACTGGTGAAAGAGAGCGAAGCATTCATTGAAGTGCCGTT
GTTTGATGAGCCAATGTTGCTGGCTATCTATGAAGATCACCCGTGGGCGAACCGCGAATGCGTACCGATG
GCCGATCTGGCAGGGGAAAAACTGCTGATGCTGGAAGATGGTCACTGTTTGCGCGATCAGGCAATGTCCG
CCGGCTACAACAGCGACAACGTCTATATCATGGCCGACAAGCAGAAGAACGGCATCAAGGCCAACTTCAA
GATCCGCCACAACGTCGAGGACGGCAGCGTGCAGCTCGCCGACCACTACCAGCAGAACACCCCCATCGGC
GACGGCCCCGTGCTGCTGCCCGACAACCACTACCTGAGCTTCCAGTCCGTCCTGAGCAAAGACCCCAACG
AGAAGCGCGATCACATGGTCCTGCTGGAGTTCGTGACCGCCGCCGGGATCACTCTCGGCATGGACGAGCT
GTACAACGTGGATGGCGGTAGCGGTGGCACCGGCAGCAAGGGCGAGGAGCTGTTCACCGGGGTGGTGCCC
ATCCTGGTCGAGCTGGACGGCGACGTAAACGGCCACAAGTTCAGCGTGTCCGGCGAGGGCGAGGGCGATG
CCACCTACGGCAAGCTGACCCTGAAGCTGATCTGCACCACCGGCAAGCTGCCCGTGCCCTGGCCCACCCT
CGTGACCACCCTCGGCTACGGCCTGAAGTGCTTCGCCCGCTACCCCGACCACATGAAGCAGCACGACTTC
TTCAAGTCCGCCATGCCCGAAGGCTACGTCCAGGAGCGCACCATCTTCTTCAAGGACGACGGCAACTACA
AGACCCGCGCCGAGGTGAAGTTCGAGGGCGACACCCTGGTGAACCGCATCGAGCTGAAGGGCATCGGCTT
CAAGGAGGACGGCAACATCCTGGGGCACAAGCTGGAGTACAACGGCACCGGTTTCTGTTTTGAAGCCGGG
GCGGATGAAGATACACACTTCCGCGCGACCAGCCTGGAAACTCTGCGCAACATGGTGGCGGCAGGTAGCG
GGATCACTTTACTGCCAGCGCTGGCTGTGCCGCCGGAGCGCAAACGCGATGGGGTTGTTTATCTGCCGTG
CATTAAGCCGGAACCACGCCGCACTATTGGTCTGGTTTATCGTCCTGGCTCACCGCTGCGCAGCCGCTAT
GAGCAGCTGGCAGAGGCCATCCGCGCAAGAATGGATGGCCATTTCGATAAAGTTTTAAAACAGGCGGTTT
AAAAGCTTCGAATTCTGCAGTCGACGGTACCGCGGGCCCGGGATCCACCGGATCTAGATAACTGATCATA
ATCAGCCATACCACATTTGTAGAGGTTTTACTTGCTTTAAAAAACCTCCCACACCTCCCCCTGAACCTGA
AACATAAAATGAATGCAATTGTTGTTGTTAACTTGTTTATTGCAGCTTATAATGGTTACAAATAAAGCAA
TAGCATCACAAATTTCACAAATAAAGCATTTTTTTCACTGCATTCTAGTTGTGGTTTGTCCAAACTCATC
AATGTATCTTAACGCGTAAATTGTAAGCGTTAATATTTTGTTAAAATTCGCGTTAAATTTTTGTTAAATC
AGCTCATTTTTTAACCAATAGGCCGAAATCGGCAAAATCCCTTATAAATCAAAAGAATAGACCGAGATAG
GGT
[37 nt withheld, positions 2454-2490]
AAAGAACGTGGACTCCAACGTCAAAGG
[49 nt withheld, positions 2518-2566]
T
[91 nt withheld, positions 2568-2658]
G
[124 nt withheld, positions 2660-2783]
CAGGTGGCACTTTTCGGGGAAATGTGCGCGGAACCCCTATTTGTTTATTTTTCTAAATACATTCAAATAT
GTATCCGCTCATGAGACAATAACCCTGATAAATGCTTCAATAATATTGAAAAAGGAAGAGTCCTGAGGCG
GAAAGAACCAGCTGTGGAATGTGTGTCAGTTAGGGTGTGGAAAGTCCCCAGGCTCCCCAGCAGGCAGAAG
TATGCAAAGCATGCATCTCAATTAGTCAGCAACCAGGTGTGGAAAGTCCCCAGGCTCCCCAGCAGGCAGA
AGTATGCAAAGCATGCATCTCAATTAGTCAGCAACCATAGTCCCGCCCCTAACTCCGCCCATCCCGCCCC
TAACTCCGCCCAGTTCCGCCCATTCTCCGCCCCATGGCTGACTAATTTTTTTTATTTATGCAGAGGCCGA
GGCCGCCTCGGCCTCTGAGCTATTCCAGAAGTAGTGAGGAGGCTTTTTTGGAGGCCTAGGCTTTTGCAAA
GATCGATCAAGAGACAGGATGAGGATCGTTTCGCATGATTGAACAAGATGGATTGCACGCAGGTTCTCCG
GCCGCTTGGGTGGAGAGGCTATTCGGCTATGACTGGGCACAACAGACAATCGGCTGCTCTGATGCCGCCG
TGTTCCGGCTGTCAGCGCAGGGGCGCCCGGTTCTTTTTGTCAAGACCGACCTGTCCGGTGCCCTGAATGA
ACTGCAAGACGAGGCAGCGCGGCTATCGTGGCTGGCCACGACGGGCGTTCCTTGCGCAGCTGTGCTCGAC
GTTGTCACTGAAGCGGGAAGGGACTGGCTGCTATTGGGCGAAGTGCCGGGGCAGGATCTCCTGTCATCTC
ACCTTGCTCCTGCCGAGAAAGTATCCATCATGGCTGATGCAATGCGGCGGCTGCATACGCTTGATCCGGC
TACCTGCCCATTCGACCACCAAGCGAAACATCGCATCGAGCGAGCACGTACTCGGATGGAAGCCGGTCTT
GTCGATCAGGATGATCTGGACGAAGAGCATCAGGGGCTCGCGCCAGCCGAACTGTTCGCCAGGCTCAAGG
CGAGCATGCCCGACGGCGAGGATCTCGTCGTGACCCATGGCGATGCCTGCTTGCCGAATATCATGGTGGA
AAATGGCCGCTTTTCTGGATTCATCGACTGTGGCCGGCTGGGTGTGGCGGACCGCTATCAGGACATAGCG
TTGGCTACCCGTGATATTGCTGAAGAGCTTGGCGGCGAATGGGCTGACCGCTTCCTCGTGCTTTACGGTA
TCGCCGCTCCCGATTCGCAGCGCATCGCCTTCTATCGCCTTCTTGACGAGTTCTTCTGAGCGGGACTCTG
GGGTTCGAAATGACCGACCAAGCGACGCCCAACCTGCCATCACGAGATTTCGATTCCACCGCCGCCTTCT
ATGAAAGGTTGGGCTTCGGAATCGTTTTCCGGGACGCCGGCTGGATGATCCTCCAGCGCGGGGATCTCAT
GCTGGAGTTCTTCGCCCACCCTAGGGGGAGGCTAACTGAAACACGGAAGGAGACAATACCGGAAGGAACC
CGCGCTATGACGGCAATAAAAAGACAGAATAAAACGCACGGTGTTGGGTCGTTTGTTCATAAACGCGGGG
TTCGGTCCCAGGGCTGGCACTCTGTCGATACCCCACCGAGACCCCATTGGGGCCAATACGCCCGCGTTTC
TTCCTTTTCCCCACCCCACCCCCCAAGTTCGGGTGAAGGCCCAGGGCTCGCAGCCAACGTCGGGGCGGCA
GGCCCTGCCATAGCCTCAGGTTACTCATATATACTTTAGATTGATTTAAAACTTCATTTTTAATTTAAAA
GGATCTAGGTGAAGATCCTTTTTGATAATCTCATGACCAAAATCCCTTAACGTGAGTTTTCGTTCCACTG
AGCGTCAGACCCCGTAGAAAAGATCAAAGGATCTTCTTGAGATCCTTTTTTTCTGCGCGTAATCTGCTGC
TTGCAAACAAAAAAACCACCGCTACCAGCGGTGGTTTGTTTGCCGGATCAAGAGCTACCAACTCTTTTTC
CGAAGGTAACTGGCTTCAGCAGAGCGCAGATACCAAATACTGTTCTTCTAGTGTAGCCGTAGTTAGGCCA
CCACTTCAAGAACTCTGTAGCACCGCCTACATACCTCGCTCTGCTAATCCTGTTACCAGTGGCTGCTGCC
AGTGGCGATAAGTCGTGTCTTACCGGGTTGGACTCAAGACGATAGTTACCGGATAAGGCGCAGCGGTCGG
GCTGAACGGGGGGTTCGTGCACACAGCCCAGCTTGGAGCGAACGACCTACACCGAACTGAGATACCTACA
GCGTGAGCTATGAGAAAGCGCCACGCTTCCCGAAGGGAGAAAGGCGGACAGGTATCCGGTAAGCGGCAGG
GTCGGAACAGGAGAGCGCACGAGGGAGCTTCCAGGGGGAAACGCCTGGTATCTTTATAGTCCTGTCGGGT
TTCGCCACCTCTGACTTGAGCGTCGATTTTTGTGATGCTCGTCAGGGGGGCGGAGCCTATGGAAAAACGC
CAGCAACGCGGCCTTTTTACGGTTCCTGGCCTTTTGCTGGCCTTTTGCTCACATGTTCTTTCCTGCGTTA
TCCCCTGATTCTGTGGATAACCGTATTACCGCCATGCATTAGTTAT
Features (pLannotate 1.2.2; 14 found; start..end, strand, type, name):
     54..357     +  enhancer       CMV enhancer: human cytomegalovirus immediate early enhancer
    358..561     +  promoter       CMV promoter: human cytomegalovirus (CMV) immediate early promoter
    596..2032    +  CDS            HyPer-3: improved fluorescent indicator for intracellular H2O2 (Bilan et al., 2013)
   2033..2076    +  misc_feature   MCS (fragment): multiple cloning site
   2093..2177    +  CDS            large T antigen (fragment): large T antigen from SV40 (simian virus 40)
   2200..2321    +  polyA_signal   SV40 poly(A) signal: SV40 polyadenylation signal
   2355..2783    -  rep_origin     f1 ori (sequence partly withheld): f1 bacteriophage origin of replication; arrow indicates direction of (+) strand synthesis
   2810..2914    +  promoter       AmpR promoter: bla
   2916..3273    +  promoter       SV40 promoter: SV40 enhancer and early promoter
   3308..4102    +  CDS            NeoR/KanR: aminoglycoside phosphotransferase from Tn5; aph(3')-II (or nptII); confers resistance to neomycin, kanamycin, and G418 (Geneticin®)
   4123..4275    +  CDS            ble (fragment): BLE_KLEPN - Experimental evidence at protein level: Swiss-Prot protein existence level 1. Binding protein with a strong affinity to the bleomycin family of antibiotics. Binds to CL990; an antimitotic-antibiotic compound. From Klebsiella pneumoniae.
   4334..4381    +  polyA_signal   HSV TK poly(A) signal: herpes simplex virus thymidine kinase polyadenylation signal (Cole and Stacy, 1985)
   4472..4488    -  polyA_signal   bGH poly(A) signal (fragment): bovine growth hormone polyadenylation signal
   4710..5298    +  rep_origin     ori: high-copy-number ColE1/pMB1/pBR322/pUC origin of replication
