[The description below was written by a language model from this plasmid's Addgene catalogue record and pLannotate feature annotations shown in this document.]
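Description:
pC1-HyPer-3 is a 5,419 bp mammalian expression plasmid built on the pC1 backbone, carrying the synthetic HyPer-3 coding sequence (1,437 bp) cloned between NheI and HindIII sites that both remain intact. HyPer-3 is a genetically encoded fluorescent indicator for intracellular hydrogen peroxide, described as an improved version of the probe with better performance in ratiometric and fluorescence lifetime imaging. Its expression is driven by the human cytomegalovirus immediate early enhancer and promoter, which gives strong constitutive transcription in most mammalian cells. Transcripts are terminated by the SV40 polyadenylation signal downstream. A remnant of the multiple cloning site follows the open reading frame directly. No additional tag or targeting sequence is annotated, so the record indicates only the sensor itself.

The plasmid replicates in E. coli at high copy from a ColE1/pUC-type origin and is selected with kanamycin. A single Tn5 aminoglycoside phosphotransferase gene (NeoR/KanR) serves both hosts. The bacterial bla promoter drives it in E. coli, while the adjacent SV40 enhancer and early promoter, together with the HSV TK polyadenylation signal, expresses it in mammalian cells, allowing G418 selection of stable lines. An f1 origin is also present and permits single-stranded DNA production. The short large T antigen, ble and bGH poly(A) annotations are fragments, most likely flanking remnants or chance matches rather than functional elements. The sequencing-derived and depositor-supplied records are the same length and list the same features, differing only in where numbering of the circle begins. The construct is typically used for transient or stable transfection to image hydrogen peroxide dynamics in living cells.
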