Addgene plasmid #42131: pC1-HyPer-3
Depositing lab: Vsevolod Belousov. Depositing organization: Shemyakin-Ovchinnikov Institute of Bioorganic Chemistry. Publication: HyPer-3: a genetically encoded H2O2 probe with improved performance for ratiometric and fluorescence lifetime imaging. Bilan DS, Pase L, Joosen L, Gorokhovatsky AY, Ermakova YG, Gadella TW, Grabher C, Schultz C, Lukyanov S, Belousov VV. ACS Chem Biol. 2012 Dec 20. 10.1021/cb300625g PubMed 23256573.
Backbone
  Vector backbone: pC1
  Backbone size w/o insert (bp): 3982
  Total vector size (bp): 5419
  Vector type: Mammalian Expression
Growth in bacteria
  Bacterial resistance: Kanamycin, 50 μg/mL
  Growth temperature: 37°C
  Growth strain: XL1 Blue
  Copy number: High Copy
Gene/Insert
  Gene/Insert name: HYPER 3
  Species: Synthetic
  Insert size (bp): 1437
  Promoter: CMV
  Cloning method: Restriction Enzyme; 5′ cloning site NheI (not destroyed); 3′ cloning site HindIII (not destroyed)
  Sequencing primers: 5′ cggtgggaggtctatataag; 3′ tgggaggttttttaaagcaag
Terms and licenses: Academic/Nonprofit Terms; Industry Terms: Not Available to Industry
How to cite: pC1-HyPer-3 was a gift from Vsevolod Belousov (Addgene plasmid # 42131 ; http://n2t.net/addgene:42131 ; RRID:Addgene_42131)
