>Addgene plasmid #42131 | pC1-HyPer-3 | depositor partial sequence | sequence record 69602 | HyPer 3
ATGGAGATGGCAAGCCAGCAGGGCGAGACGATGTCCGGACCGCTGCACATTGGTTTGATTCCCACAGTTG
GACCGTACCTGCTACCGCATATTATCCCTATGCTGTACCAGACCTTTCCAAAGCTGGAAATGTATCTGCA
TGAAGCACAGACCCACCAGTTACTGGCGCAACTGGACAGCGGCAAACTCGATTGCGTGATCCTCGCACTG
GTGAAAGAGAGCGAAGCATTCATTGAAGTGCCGTTGTTTGATGAGCCAATGTTGCTGGCTATCTATGAAG
ATCACCCGTGGGCGAACCGCGAATGCGTACCGATGGCCGATCTGGCAGGGGAAAAACTGCTGATGCTGGA
AGATGGTCACTGTTTGCGCGATCAGGCAATGTCCGCCGGCTACAACAGCGACAACGTCTATATCATGGCC
GACAAGCAGAAGAACGGCATCAAGGCCAACTTCAAGATCCGCCACAACGTCGAGGACGGCAGCGTGCAGC
TCGCCGACCACTACCAGCAGAACACCCCCATCGGCGACGGCCCCGTGCTGCTGCCCGACAACCACTACCT
GAGCTTCCAGTCCGTCCTGAGCAAAGACCCCAACGAGAAGCGCGATCACATGGTCCTGCTGGAGTTCGTG
ACCGCCGCCGGGATCACTCTCGGCATGGACGAGCTGTACAACGTGGATGGCGGTAGCGGTGGCACCGGCA
GCAAGGGCGAGGAGCTGTTCACCGGGGTGGTGCCCATCCTGGTCGAGCTGGACGGCGACGTAAACGGCCA
CAAGTTCAGCGTGTCCGGCGAGGGCGAGGGCGATGCCACCTACGGCAAGCTGACCCTGAAGCTGATCTGC
ACCACCGGCAAGCTGCCCGTGCCCTGGCCCACCCTCGTGACCACCCTCGGCTACGGCCTGAAGTGCTTCG
CCCGCTACCCCGACCACATGAAGCAGCACGACTTCTTCAAGTCCGCCATGCCCGAAGGCTACGTCCAGGA
GCGCACCATCTTCTTCAAGGACGACGGCAACTACAAGACCCGCGCCGAGGTGAAGTTCGAGGGCGACACC
CTGGTGAACCGCATCGAGCTGAAGGGCATCGGCTTCAAGGAGGACGGCAACATCCTGGGGCACAAGCTGG
AGTACAACGGCACCGGTTTCTGTTTTGAAGCCGGGGCGGATGAAGATACACACTTCCGCGCGACCAGCCT
GGAAACTCTGCGCAACATGGTGGCGGCAGGTAGCGGGATCACTTTACTGCCAGCGCTGGCTGTGCCGCCG
GAGCGCAAACGCGATGGGGTTGTTTATCTGCCGTGCATTAAGCCGGAACCACGCCGCACTATTGGTCTGG
TTTATCGTCCTGGCTCACCGCTGCGCAGCCGCTATGAGCAGCTGGCAGAGGCCATCCGCGCAAGAATGGA
TGGCCATTTCGATAAAGTTTTAAAACAGGCGGTTTAA
