>Addgene plasmid #42131 | pC1-HyPer-3 | addgene partial sequence | sequence record 137876 | CMV-F 5'-CGCAAATGGGCGGTAGGCGTG-3'
CGTCAGATCCGCTAGCGCCACCATGGAGATGGCAAGCCAGCAGGGCGAGACGATGTCCGGACCGCTGCAC
ATTGGTTTGATTCCCACAGTTGGACCGTACCTGCTACCGCATATTATCCCTATGCTGTACCAGACCTTTC
CAAAGCTGGAAATGTATCTGCATGAAGCACAGACCCACCAGTTACTGGCGCAACTGGACAGCGGCAAACT
CGATTGCGTGATCCTCGCACTGGTGAAAGAGAGCGAAGCATTCATTGAAGTGCCGTTGTTTGATGAGCCA
ATGTTGCTGGCTATCTATGAAGATCACCCGTGGGCGAACCGCGAATGCGTACCGATGGCCGATCTGGCAG
GGGAAAAACTGCTGATGCTGGAAGATGGTCACTGTTTGCGCGATCAGGCAATGTCCGCCGGCTACAACAG
CGACAACGTCTATATCATGGCCGACAAGCAGAAGAACGGCATCAAGGCCAACTTCAAGATCCGCCACAAC
GTCGAGGACGGCAGCGTGCAGCTCGCCGACCACTACCAGCAGAACACCCCCATCGGCGACGGCCCCGTGC
TGCTGCCCGACAACCACTACCTGAGCTTCCAGTCCGTCCTGAGCAAAGACCCCAACGAGAAGCGCGATCA
CATGGTCCTGCTGGAGTTCGTGACCGCCGCCGGGATCACTCTCGGCATGGACGAGCTGTACAACGTGGAT
GGCGGTAGCGGTGGCACCGGCAGCAAGG
