>Addgene plasmid #42131 | pC1-HyPer-3 | addgene partial sequence | sequence record 137877 | SV40pA-R 5'-GAAATTTGTGATGCTATTGC-3'
ACAATTGCATTCATTTTATGTTTCAGGTTCAGGGGGAGGTGTGGGAGGTTTTTTAAAGCAAGTAAAACCT
CTACAAATGTGGTATGGCTGATTATGATCAGTTATCTAGATCCGGTGGATCCCGGGCCCGCGGTACCGTC
GACTGCAGAATTCGAAGCTTTTAAACCGCCTGTTTTAAAACTTTATCGAAATGGCCATCCATTCTTGCGC
GGATGGCCTCTGCCAGCTGCTCATAGCGGCTGCGCAGCGGTGAGCCAGGACGATAAACCAGACCAATAGT
GCGGCGTGGTTCCGGCTTAATGCACGGCAGATAAACAACCCCATCGCGTTTGCGCTCCGGCGGCACAGCC
AGCGCTGGCAGTAAAGTGATCCCGCTACCTGCCGCCACCATGTTGCGCAGAGTTTCCAGGCTGGTCGCGC
GGAAGTGTGTATCTTCATCCGCCCCGGCTTCAAAACAGAAACCGGTGCCGTTGTACTCCAGCTTGTGCCC
CAGGATGTTGCCGTCCTCCTTGAAGCCGATGCCCTTCAGCTCGATGCGGTTCACCAGGGTGTCGCCCTCG
AACTTCACCTCGGCGCGGGTCTTGTAGTTGCCGTCGTCCTTGAAGAAGATGGTGCGCTCCTGGACGTAGC
CTTCGGGCATGGCGGACTTGAAGAAGTCGTGCTGCTTCATGTGGTCGGGGTAGCGGGCGAAGCACTTCAG
GCCGTAGC
